Addgene plasmid #125162: pFB1.HMBP.PrS.SUZ12
Purpose: Expresses human SUZ12 in insect cells, , under a C3-cleavable (PreScission Protease) N-terminal hexahistidine-MBP tag.
Depositing lab: Chen Davidovich. Depositing organization: Monash University. Publication: RNA exploits an exposed regulatory site to inhibit the enzymatic activity of PRC2. Zhang Q, McKenzie NJ, Warneford-Thomson R, Gail EH, Flanigan SF, Owen BM, Lauman R, Levina V, Garcia BA, Schittenhelm RB, Bonasio R, Davidovich C. Nat Struct Mol Biol. 2019 Mar;26(3):237-247. doi: 10.1038/s41594-019-0197-y. Epub 2019 Mar 4. PubMed 30833789.
Backbone
  Vector backbone: pFB1.HMBP.A3.PrS.ybbR
  Backbone size w/o insert (bp): 5986
  Modifications to backbone: N-terminal His-MBP PreScission cleavage site
  Vector type: Insect Expression ; baculovirus expression vector
Growth in bacteria
  Bacterial resistance: Ampicillin, 100 μg/mL
  Growth temperature: 37°C
  Growth strain: DH5alpha
  Copy number: Unknown
Gene/Insert
  Gene/Insert name: Polycomb protein SUZ12
  Species: H. sapiens (human)
  Insert size (bp): 2220
  GenBank ID: 23512 23512
  Entrez Gene: SUZ12 (a.k.a. CHET9, IMMAS, JJAZ1)
  Promoter: Polyhedrin
  Tag / fusion protein: His-MBP (N terminal on backbone)
  Cloning method: Unknown
  Sequencing primers: 5′ U003F pFB1 GGATTATTCATACCGTCCCA; 3′ U004 [Univ. pFB1/pFBD[PH] R] CAAATGTGGTATGGCTGATT
Terms and licenses: Academic/Nonprofit Terms; Industry Terms: Not Available to Industry
How to cite: pFB1.HMBP.PrS.SUZ12 was a gift from Chen Davidovich (Addgene plasmid # 125162 ; http://n2t.net/addgene:125162 ; RRID:Addgene_125162)
