[The description below was written by a language model from this plasmid's Addgene catalogue record and pLannotate feature annotations shown in this document.]
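Description:
pFB1.HMBP.PrS.SUZ12 is a pFastBac1-type baculovirus transfer (donor) plasmid of about 8.3 kb for producing human SUZ12, a core subunit of Polycomb Repressive Complex 2 (PRC2), in insect cells. It is maintained in E. coli through a high-copy ColE1/pUC origin and selected with ampicillin via the bla gene; an f1 origin is also present. The expression cassette and a gentamicin resistance gene (aacC1) lie between the Tn7L and Tn7R ends of a mini-Tn7 element. In Bac-to-Bac-style systems, this arrangement lets the segment transpose into a baculovirus shuttle genome (bacmid) in a suitable E. coli host. The resulting recombinant bacmid is then used to generate virus for infecting insect cells.

Within the transposable segment, the strong, very late AcMNPV polyhedrin promoter drives a single fusion open reading frame, which is terminated by an SV40 polyadenylation signal. According to the record, the fusion begins with a hexahistidine tag and a cytosolic (signal-sequence-free) maltose binding protein, followed by a PreScission (3C) protease site and then the SUZ12 coding sequence of about 2.2 kb. The His tag and the protease site are too short to appear in the automated annotation, and SUZ12 is annotated only as a partial match. Short hits to CLIP-tag, lacZα and SV40 large T antigen look like incidental or residual backbone matches rather than functional parts. The His-MBP tag supports solubility and affinity purification on nickel or amylose resin, and protease cleavage releases SUZ12 from the tag. The associated publication concerns RNA-mediated inhibition of PRC2 enzymatic activity, which suggests the plasmid was used to prepare recombinant SUZ12, probably with other PRC2 subunits, for biochemical and structural work.
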