Features (pLannotate 1.2.2; 17 found; start..end, strand, type, name):
    153..181     -  promoter       Pc promoter: intI1 (promoter lies within the coding sequence); class 1 integron promoter
    159..506     -  CDS            YPR2_ECOLX (fragment): Protein predicted: Swiss-Prot protein existence level 4. From Escherichia coli.
    533..624     +  promoter       polyhedrin promoter: polh from Autographa californica; promoter for the baculovirus polyhedrin gene
    709..1806    +  CDS            MBP: maltose binding protein from E. coli; malE (mutated); This version of the gene does not encode a signal sequence, so MBP will remain in the cytosol.
   1949..1966    -  CDS            CLIP-tag™ (fragment): human O6-alkylguanine-DNA-alkyltransferase variant that forms covalent bonds with benzylcytosine derivatives fast-reacting variant, optimized for mammalian expression
   2062..4083    +  CDS            SUZ12 (fragment): SUZ12_HUMAN - Also known as CHET9, JJAZ1, KIAA0160. Experimental evidence at protein level: Swiss-Prot protein existence level 1. Polycomb group (PcG) protein. Component of the PRC2 complex, which methylates 'Lys-9' (H3K9me) and 'Lys-27' (H3K27me) of histone H3, leading to transcriptional repression of the affected target gene (PubMed:15225548, PubMed:15231737, PubMed:15385962, PubMed:16618801, PubMed:17344414, PubMed:18285464, PubMed:28229514, PubMed:29499137, PubMed:31959557). The PRC2 complex may also serve as a recruiting platform for DNA methyltransferases, thereby linking two epigenetic
   4326..4409    +  CDS            large T antigen (fragment): large T antigen from SV40 (simian virus 40)
   4432..4566    +  polyA_signal   SV40 poly(A) signal: SV40 polyadenylation signal
   4595..4760    -  mobile_element Tn7L: mini-Tn7 element (left end of the Tn7 transposon) Tn7
   4923..4939    +  CDS            lacZα (fragment): LacZα fragment of β-galactosidase; lacZ fragment
   4944..5398    +  rep_origin     f1 ori (sequence partly withheld): f1 bacteriophage origin of replication; arrow indicates direction of (+) strand synthesis
   5424..5528    +  promoter       AmpR promoter: bla
   5529..6389    +  CDS            AmpR: β-lactamase; bla; confers resistance to ampicillin, carbenicillin, and related antibiotics
   6560..7148    +  rep_origin     ori: high-copy-number ColE1/pMB1/pBR322/pUC origin of replication
   7323..7374    -  misc_feature   bom (fragment): basis of mobility region from pBR322
   7442..7666    -  mobile_element Tn7R: mini-Tn7 element (right end of the Tn7 transposon) Tn7
   7733..8266    -  CDS            GmR: gentamycin acetyltransferase; aacC1; confers resistance to gentamycin
>Addgene plasmid #125162 | pFB1.HMBP.PrS.SUZ12 | addgene full sequence | sequence record 292442 | Addgene NGS Result
CGTAACGCGCTTGCTGCTTGGATGCCCGAGGCATAGACTGTACAAAAAAACAGTCATAACAAGCCATGAA
AACCGCCACTGCGCCGTTACCACCGCTGCGTTCGGTCAAGGTTCTGGACCAGTTGCGTGAGCGCATACGC
TACTTGCATTACAGTTTACGAACCGAACAGGCTTATGTCAACTGGGTTCGTGCCTTCATCCGTTTCCACG
GTGTGCGTCACCCGGCAACCTTGGGCAGCAGCGAAGTCGAGGCATTTCTGTCCTGGCTGGCGAACGAGCG
CAAGGTTTCGGTCTCCACGCATCGTCAGGCATTGGCGGCCTTGCTGTTCTTCTACGGCAAGGTGCTGTGC
ACGGATCTGCCCTGGCTTCAGGAGATCGGAAGACCTCGGCCGTCGCGGCGCTTGCCGGTGGTGCTGACCC
CGGATGAAGTGGTTCGCATCCTCGGTTTTCTGGAAGGCGAGCATCGTTTGTTCGCCCAGGACTCTAGCTA
TAGTTCTAGTGGTTGGCTACGTATACTCCGGAATATTAATAGATCATGGAGATAATTAAAATGATAACCA
TCTCGCAAATAAATAAGTATTTTACTGTTTTCGTAACAGTTTTGTAATAAAAAAACCTATAAATATTCCG
GATTATTCATACCGTCCCACCATCGGGCGCGGATCTCGGTCCGAAACCATGGGTCATCACCATCATCATC
ACGGTACCAAAACTGAAGAAGGTAAACTGGTAATCTGGATTAACGGCGATAAAGGCTATAACGGTCTCGC
TGAAGTCGGTAAGAAATTCGAGAAAGATACCGGAATTAAAGTCACCGTTGAGCATCCGGATAAACTGGAA
GAGAAATTCCCACAGGTTGCGGCAACTGGCGATGGCCCTGACATTATCTTCTGGGCACACGACCGCTTTG
GTGGCTACGCTCAATCTGGCCTGTTGGCTGAAATCACCCCGGACAAAGCGTTCCAGGACAAGCTGTATCC
GTTTACCTGGGATGCCGTACGTTACAACGGCAAGCTGATTGCTTACCCGATCGCTGTTGAAGCGTTATCG
CTGATTTATAACAAAGATCTGCTGCCGAACCCGCCAAAAACCTGGGAAGAGATCCCGGCGCTGGATAAAG
AACTGAAAGCGAAAGGTAAGAGCGCGCTGATGTTCAACCTGCAAGAACCGTACTTCACCTGGCCGCTGAT
TGCTGCTGACGGGGGTTATGCGTTCAAGTATGAAAACGGCAAGTACGACATTAAAGACGTGGGCGTGGAT
AACGCTGGCGCGAAAGCGGGTCTGACCTTCCTGGTTGACCTGATTAAAAACAAACACATGAATGCAGACA
CCGATTACTCCATCGCAGAAGCTGCCTTTAATAAAGGCGAAACAGCGATGACCATCAACGGCCCGTGGGC
ATGGTCCAACATCGACACCAGCAAAGTGAATTATGGTGTAACGGTACTGCCGACCTTCAAGGGTCAACCA
TCCAAACCGTTCGTTGGCGTGCTGAGCGCAGGTATTAACGCCGCCAGTCCGAACAAAGAGCTGGCAAAAG
AGTTCCTCGAAAACTATCTGCTGACTGATGAAGGTCTGGAAGCGGTTAATAAAGACAAACCGCTGGGTGC
CGTAGCGCTGAAGTCTTACGAGGAAGAGTTGGCGAAAGATCCACGTATTGCCGCCACCATGGAAAACGCC
CAGAAAGGTGAAATCATGCCGAACATCCCGCAGATGTCCGCTTTCTGGTATGCCGTGCGTACTGCGGTGA
TCAACGCCGCCAGCGGTCGTCAGACTGTCGATGAAGCCCTGAAAGACGCGCAGACTGGTACCGATTACGA
TATCCCAACGACCCTGGAAGTTCTGTTCCAGGGGCCCCTGGGATCCATGGCGCCTCAGAAGCACGGCGGT
GGGGGAGGGGGCGGCTCGGGGCCCAGCGCGGGGTCCGGGGGAGGCGGCTTCGGGGGTTCGGCGGCGGTGG
CGGCGGCGACGGCTTCGGGCGGCAAATCCGGCGGCGGGAGCTGTGGAGGGGGTGGCAGTTACTCGGCCTC
CTCCTCCTCCTCCGCGGCGGCAGCGGCGGGGGCTGCGGTGTTACCGGTGAAGAAGCCGAAAATGGAGCAC
GTCCAGGCTGACCACGAGCTTTTCCTCCAGGCCTTTGAGAAGCCAACACAGATCTATAGATTTCTTCGAA
CTCGGAATCTCATAGCACCAATATTTTTGCACAGAACTCTTACTTACATGTCTCATCGAAACTCCAGAAC
AAACATCAAAAGGAAAACATTTAAAGTTGATGATATGTTATCAAAAGTAGAGAAAATGAAAGGAGAGCAA
GAATCTCATAGCTTGTCAGCTCATTTGCAGCTTACGTTTACTGGTTTCTTCCACAAAAATGATAAGCCAT
CACCAAACTCAGAAAATGAACAAAATTCTGTTACCCTGGAAGTCCTGCTTGTGAAAGTTTGCCACAAAAA
AAGAAAGGATGTAAGTTGTCCAATAAGGCAAGTTCCCACAGGTAAAAAGCAGGTGCCTTTGAATCCTGAC
CTCAATCAAACAAAACCCGGAAATTTCCCGTCCCTTGCAGTTTCCAGTAATGAATTTGAACCTAGTAACA
GCCATATGGTGAAGTCTTACTCGTTGCTATTTAGAGTGACTCGTCCAGGAAGAAGAGAGTTTAATGGAAT
GATTAATGGAGAAACCAATGAAAATATTGATGTCAATGAAGAGCTTCCAGCCAGAAGAAAACGAAATCGT
GAGGATGGGGAAAAGACATTTGTTGCACAAATGACAGTATTTGATAAAAACAGGCGCTTACAGCTTTTAG
ATGGGGAATATGAAGTAGCCATGCAGGAAATGGAAGAATGTCCAATAAGCAAGAAAAGAGCAACATGGGA
GACTATTCTTGATGGGAAGAGGCTGCCTCCATTCGAAACATTTTCTCAGGGACCTACGTTGCAGTTCACT
CTTCGTTGGACAGGAGAGACGAATGATAAATCTACGGCTCCTATTGCCAAACCTCTTGCCACTAGAAATT
CAGAGAGTCTCCATCAGGAAAACAAGCCTGGTTCAGTTAAACCTACTCAAACTATTGCTGTTAAAGAATC
ATTGACTACAGATCTACAAACAAGAAAAGAAAAGGATACTCCAAATGAAAACCGACAAAAATTAAGAATA
TTTTATCAGTTTCTCTATAACAACAATACAAGGCAACAAACTGAAGCAAGAGATGACCTGCATTGCCCTT
GGTGTACTCTGAACTGCCGCAAACTTTATAGTTTACTCAAGCATCTTAAACTCTGCCATAGCAGATTTAT
CTTCAACTATGTTTATCATCCAAAAGGTGCTAGGATAGATGTTTCTATCAATGAGTGTTATGATGGCTCC
TATGCAGGAAATCCTCAGGATATTCATCGCCAACCTGGATTTGCTTTTAGTCGCAACGGACCAGTTAAGA
GAACACCTATCACACATATTCTTGTGTGCAGGCCAAAACGAACAAAAGCAAGCATGTCTGAATTTCTTGA
ATCTGAAGATGGGGAAGTAGAACAGCAAAGAACATATAGTAGTGGCCACAATCGTCTGTATTTCCATAGT
GATACCTGCTTACCTCTCCGTCCACAAGAAATGGAAGTAGATAGTGAAGATGAAAAGGATCCTGAATGGC
TAAGAGAAAAAACCATTACACAAATTGAAGAGTTTTCTGATGTTAATGAAGGAGAGAAAGAAGTGATGAA
ACTCTGGAATCTCCATGTCATGAAGCATGGGTTTATTGCTGACAATCAAATGAATCATGCCTGTATGCTG
TTTGTAGAAAATTATGGACAGAAAATAATTAAGAAGAATTTATGTCGAAACTTCATGCTTCATCTAGTCA
GCATGCATGACTTTAATCTTATTAGCATAATGTCAATAGATAAAGCTGTTACCAAGCTCCGTGAAATGCA
GCAAAAATTAGAAAAGGGGGAATCTGCTTCCCCTGCAAACGAAGAAATAACTGAAGAACAAAATGGGACA
GCAAATGGATTTAGTGAAATTAACTCAAAAGAGAAAGCTTTGGAAACAGATAGTGTCTCAGGGGTTTCAA
AACAGAGCAAAAAACAAAAACTCTGAAAAGCTCTAACCCCATGTTATGGACAAACACTGAAATTACATTT
TAGGGAATTCAAAGGCCTACGTCGACGAGCTCACTAGTCGCGGCCGCTTTCGAATCTAGAGCCTGCAGTC
TCGAGGCATGCGGTACCAAGCTTGTCGAGAAGTACTAGAGGATCATAATCAGCCATACCACATTTGTGAT
CTAGAGCCTGCAGTCTCGAGGCATGCGGTACCAAGCTTGTCGAGAAGTACTAGAGGATCATAATCAGCCA
TACCACATTTGTAGAGGTTTTACTTGCTTTAAAAAACCTCCCACACCTCCCCCTGAACCTGAAACATAAA
ATGAATGCAATTGTTGTTGTTAACTTGTTTATTGCAGCTTATAATGGTTACAAATAAAGCAATAGCATCA
CAAATTTCACAAATAAAGCATTTTTTTCACTGCATTCTAGTTGTGGTTTGTCCAAACTCATCAATGTATC
TTATCATGTCTGGATCTGATCACTGATATCGCCTAGGAGATCCGAACCAGATAAGTGAAATCTAGTTCCA
AACTATTTTGTCATTTTTAATTTTCGTATTAGCTTACGACGCTACACCCAGTTCCCATCTATTTTGTCAC
TCTTCCCTAAATAATCCTTAAAAACTCCATTTCCACCCCTCCCAGTTCCCAACTATTTTGTCCGCCCACA
GCGGGGCATTTTTCTTCCTGTTATGTTTTTAATCAAACATCCTGCCAACTCCATGTGACAAACCGTCATC
TTCGGCTACTTTTTCTCTGTCACAGAATGAAAATTTTTCTGTCATCTCTTCGTTATTAATGTTTGTAATT
GACTGAATATCAACGCTTATTTGCAGCCTGAATGGCGAATGGG
[124 nt withheld, positions 4944-5067]
C
[91 nt withheld, positions 5069-5159]
A
[49 nt withheld, positions 5161-5209]
CCTTTGACGTTGGAGTCCACGTTCTT
[37 nt withheld, positions 5236-5272]
ACCCTATCTCGGTCTATTCTTTTGATTTATAAGGGATTTTGCCGATTTCGGCCTATTGGTTAAAAAATGA
GCTGATTTAACAAAAATTTAACGCGAATTTTAACAAAATATTAACGCTTACAATTTAGGTGGCACTTTTC
GGGGAAATGTGCGCGGAACCCCTATTTGTTTATTTTTCTAAATACATTCAAATATGTATCCGCTCATGAG
ACAATAACCCTGATAAATGCTTCAATAATATTGAAAAAGGAAGAGTATGAGTATTCAACATTTCCGTGTC
GCCCTTATTCCCTTTTTTGCGGCATTTTGCCTTCCTGTTTTTGCTCACCCAGAAACGCTGGTGAAAGTAA
AAGATGCTGAAGATCAGTTGGGTGCACGAGTGGGTTACATCGAACTGGATCTCAACAGCGGTAAGATCCT
TGAGAGTTTTCGCCCCGAAGAACGTTTTCCAATGATGAGCACTTTTAAAGTTCTGCTATGTGGCGCGGTA
TTATCCCGTATTGACGCCGGGCAAGAGCAACTCGGTCGCCGCATACACTATTCTCAGAATGACTTGGTTG
AGTACTCACCAGTCACAGAAAAGCATCTTACGGATGGCATGACAGTAAGAGAATTATGCAGTGCTGCCAT
AACCATGAGTGATAACACTGCGGCCAACTTACTTCTGACAACGATCGGAGGACCGAAGGAGCTAACCGCT
TTTTTGCACAACATGGGGGATCATGTAACTCGCCTTGATCGTTGGGAACCGGAGCTGAATGAAGCCATAC
CAAACGACGAGCGTGACACCACGATGCCTGTAGCAATGGCAACAACGTTGCGCAAACTATTAACTGGCGA
ACTACTTACTCTAGCTTCCCGGCAACAATTAATAGACTGGATGGAGGCGGATAAAGTTGCAGGACCACTT
CTGCGCTCGGCCCTTCCGGCTGGCTGGTTTATTGCTGATAAATCTGGAGCCGGTGAGCGTGGGTCTCGCG
GTATCATTGCAGCACTGGGGCCAGATGGTAAGCCCTCCCGTATCGTAGTTATCTACACGACGGGGAGTCA
GGCAACTATGGATGAACGAAATAGACAGATCGCTGAGATAGGTGCCTCACTGATTAAGCATTGGTAACTG
TCAGACCAAGTTTACTCATATATACTTTAGATTGATTTAAAACTTCATTTTTAATTTAAAAGGATCTAGG
TGAAGATCCTTTTTGATAATCTCATGACCAAAATCCCTTAACGTGAGTTTTCGTTCCACTGAGCGTCAGA
CCCCGTAGAAAAGATCAAAGGATCTTCTTGAGATCCTTTTTTTCTGCGCGTAATCTGCTGCTTGCAAACA
AAAAAACCACCGCTACCAGCGGTGGTTTGTTTGCCGGATCAAGAGCTACCAACTCTTTTTCCGAAGGTAA
CTGGCTTCAGCAGAGCGCAGATACCAAATACTGTTCTTCTAGTGTAGCCGTAGTTAGGCCACCACTTCAA
GAACTCTGTAGCACCGCCTACATACCTCGCTCTGCTAATCCTGTTACCAGTGGCTGCTGCCAGTGGCGAT
AAGTCGTGTCTTACCGGGTTGGACTCAAGACGATAGTTACCGGATAAGGCGCAGCGGTCGGGCTGAACGG
GGGGTTCGTGCACACAGCCCAGCTTGGAGCGAACGACCTACACCGAACTGAGATACCTACAGCGTGAGCT
ATGAGAAAGCGCCACGCTTCCCGAAGGGAGAAAGGCGGACAGGTATCCGGTAAGCGGCAGGGTCGGAACA
GGAGAGCGCACGAGGGAGCTTCCAGGGGGAAACGCCTGGTATCTTTATAGTCCTGTCGGGTTTCGCCACC
TCTGACTTGAGCGTCGATTTTTGTGATGCTCGTCAGGGGGGCGGAGCCTATGGAAAAACGCCAGCAACGC
GGCCTTTTTACGGTTCCTGGCCTTTTGCTCACATGTTCTTTCCTGCGTTATCCCCTGATTCTGTGGATAA
CCGTATTACCGCCTTTGAGTGAGCTGATACCGCTCGCCGCAGCCGAACGACCGAGCGCAGCGAGTCAGTG
AGCGAGGAAGCGGAAGAGCGCCTGATGCGGTATTTTCTCCTTACGCATCTGTGCGGTATTTCACACCGCA
TAGACCAGCCGCGTAACCTGGCAAAATCGGTTACGGTTGAGTAATAAATGGATGCCCTGCGTAAGCGGGT
GTGGGCGGACAATAAAGTCTTAAACTGAACAAAATAGATCTAAACTATGACAATAAAGTCTTAAACTAGA
CAGAATAGTTGTAAACTGAAATCAGTCCAGTTATGCTGTGAAAAAGCATACTGGACTTTTGTTATGGCTA
AAGCAAACTCTTCATTTTCTGAAGTGCAAATTGCCCGTCGTATTAAAGAGGGGCGTGGCCAAGGGCATGG
TAAAGACTATATTCGCGGCGTTGTGACAATTTACCGAACAACTCCGCGGCCGGGAAGCCGATCTCGGCTT
GAACGAATTGTTAGGTGGCGGTACTTGGGTCGATATCAAAGTGCATCACTTCTTCCCGTATGCCCAACTT
TGTATAGAGAGCCACTGCGGGATCGTCACCGTAATCTGCTTGCACGTAGATCACATAAGCACCAAGCGCG
TTGGCCTCATGCTTGAGGAGATTGATGAGCGCGGTGGCAATGCCCTGCCTCCGGTGCTCGCCGGAGACTG
CGAGATCATAGATATAGATCTCACTACGCGGCTGCTCAAACTTGGGCAGAACGTAAGCCGCGAGAGCGCC
AACAACCGCTTCTTGGTCGAAGGCAGCAAGCGCGATGAATGTCTTACTACGGAGCAAGTTCCCGAGGTAA
TCGGAGTCCGGCTGATGTTGGGAGTAGGTGGCTACGTCTCCGAACTCACGACCGAAAAGATCAAGAGCAG
CCCGCATGGATTTGACTTGGTCAGGGCCGAGCCTACATGTGCGAATGATGCCCATACTTGAGCCACCTAA
CTTTGTTTTAGGGCGACTGCCCTGCTGCGTAACATCGTTGCTGCTGCGTAACATCAAACATCGACCCACG
G
