>Addgene plasmid #125162 | pFB1.HMBP.PrS.SUZ12 | depositor partial sequence | sequence record 245314 | Suz12_Human_CDS
ATGGCGCCTCAGAAGCACGGCGGTGGGGGAGGGGGCGGCTCGGGGCCCAGCGCGGGGTCCGGGGGAGGCG
GCTTCGGGGGTTCGGCGGCGGTGGCGGCGGCGACGGCTTCGGGCGGCAAATCCGGCGGCGGGAGCTGTGG
AGGGGGTGGCAGTTACTCGGCCTCCTCCTCCTCCTCCGCGGCGGCAGCGGCGGGGGCTGCGGTGTTACCG
GTGAAGAAGCCGAAAATGGAGCACGTCCAGGCTGACCACGAGCTTTTCCTCCAGGCCTTTGAGAAGCCAA
CACAGATCTATAGATTTCTTCGAACTCGGAATCTCATAGCACCAATATTTTTGCACAGAACTCTTACTTA
CATGTCTCATCGAAACTCCAGAACAAACATCAAAAGGAAAACATTTAAAGTTGATGATATGTTATCAAAA
GTAGAGAAAATGAAAGGAGAGCAAGAATCTCATAGCTTGTCAGCTCATTTGCAGCTTACGTTTACTGGTT
TCTTCCACAAAAATGATAAGCCATCACCAAACTCAGAAAATGAACAAAATTCTGTTACCCTGGAAGTCCT
GCTTGTGAAAGTTTGCCACAAAAAAAGAAAGGATGTAAGTTGTCCAATAAGGCAAGTTCCCACAGGTAAA
AAGCAGGTGCCTTTGAATCCTGACCTCAATCAAACAAAACCCGGAAATTTCCCGTCCCTTGCAGTTTCCA
GTAATGAATTTGAACCTAGTAACAGCCATATGGTGAAGTCTTACTCGTTGCTATTTAGAGTGACTCGTCC
AGGAAGAAGAGAGTTTAATGGAATGATTAATGGAGAAACCAATGAAAATATTGATGTCAATGAAGAGCTT
CCAGCCAGAAGAAAACGAAATCGTGAGGATGGGGAAAAGACATTTGTTGCACAAATGACAGTATTTGATA
AAAACAGGCGCTTACAGCTTTTAGATGGGGAATATGAAGTAGCCATGCAGGAAATGGAAGAATGTCCAAT
AAGCAAGAAAAGAGCAACATGGGAGACTATTCTTGATGGGAAGAGGCTGCCTCCATTCGAAACATTTTCT
CAGGGACCTACGTTGCAGTTCACTCTTCGTTGGACAGGAGAGACCAATGATAAATCTACGGCTCCTATTG
CCAAACCTCTTGCCACTAGAAATTCAGAGAGTCTCCATCAGGAAAACAAGCCTGGTTCAGTTAAACCTAC
TCAAACTATTGCTGTTAAAGAATCATTGACTACAGATCTACAAACAAGAAAAGAAAAGGATACTCCAAAT
GAAAACCGACAAAAATTAAGAATATTTTATCAGTTTCTCTATAACAACAATACAAGGCAACAAACTGAAG
CAAGAGATGACCTGCATTGCCCTTGGTGTACTCTGAACTGCCGCAAACTTTATAGTTTACTCAAGCATCT
TAAACTCTGCCATAGCAGATTTATCTTCAACTATGTTTATCATCCAAAAGGTGCTAGGATAGATGTTTCT
ATCAATGAGTGTTATGATGGCTCCTATGCAGGAAATCCTCAGGATATTCATCGCCAACCTGGATTTGCTT
TTAGTCGCAACGGACCAGTTAAGAGAACACCTATCACACATATTCTTGTGTGCAGGCCAAAACGAACAAA
AGCAAGCATGTCTGAATTTCTTGAATCTGAAGATGGGGAAGTAGAACAGCAAAGAACATATAGTAGTGGC
CACAATCGTCTGTATTTCCATAGTGATACCTGCTTACCTCTCCGTCCACAAGAAATGGAAGTAGATAGTG
AAGATGAAAAGGATCCTGAATGGCTAAGAGAAAAAACCATTACACAAATTGAAGAGTTTTCTGATGTTAA
TGAAGGAGAGAAAGAAGTGATGAAACTCTGGAATCTCCATGTCATGAAGCATGGGTTTATTGCTGACAAT
CAAATGAATCATGCCTGTATGCTGTTTGTAGAAAATTATGGACAGAAAATAATTAAGAAGAATTTATGTC
GAAACTTCATGCTTCATCTAGTCAGCATGCATGACTTTAATCTTATTAGCATAATGTCAATAGATAAAGC
TGTTACCAAGCTCCGTGAAATGCAGCAAAAATTAGAAAAGGGGGAATCTGCTTCCCCTGCAAACGAAGAA
ATAACTGAAGAACAAAATGGGACAGCAAATGGATTTAGTGAAATTAACTCAAAAGAGAAAGCTTTGGAAA
CAGATAGTGTCTCAGGGGTTTCAAAACAGAGCAAAAAACAAAAACTCTGA
